Addgene plasmid #44613: PECE ETS2
Depositing lab: Robert Oshima. Depositing organization: Sanford Burnham Prebys Medical Discovery Institute. Publication: Oncogene activation of human keratin 18 transcription via the Ras signal transduction pathway. Pankov R, Umezawa A, Maki R, Der CJ, Hauser CA, Oshima RG. Proc Natl Acad Sci U S A. 1994 Feb 1;91(3):873-7. 10.1073/pnas.91.3.873 PubMed 7508123.
Backbone
  Vector backbone: pECE
  Vector type: Mammalian Expression
Growth in bacteria
  Bacterial resistance: Ampicillin, 100 μg/mL
  Growth temperature: 37°C
  Growth strain: DH5alpha
  Copy number: Unknown
Gene/Insert
  Gene/Insert name: Ets2
  Species: M. musculus (mouse)
  Entrez Gene: Ets2 (a.k.a. Ets-2)
  Promoter: SV40
  Cloning method: Unknown
  Sequencing primers: 5′ SV40pro-F
Terms and licenses: Academic/Nonprofit Terms; Industry Terms: Not Available to Industry
How to cite: PECE ETS2 was a gift from Robert Oshima (Addgene plasmid # 44613 ; http://n2t.net/addgene:44613 ; RRID:Addgene_44613)
