[The description below was written by a language model from this plasmid's Addgene catalogue record.]
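Description:
PECE ETS2 is a mammalian expression plasmid built on the pECE backbone and carrying the mouse Ets2 gene (also written Ets-2) as its insert. Expression of the insert is driven by the SV40 promoter, a viral promoter that gives constitutive transcription in a wide range of mammalian cell types and is commonly used for transient transfection experiments. The plasmid is propagated in standard E. coli cloning strains under ampicillin selection. The record lists the copy number as unknown and does not name the bacterial origin of replication. No epitope tags, fusion partners, reporters or mammalian selection markers are recorded, and the cloning method used to insert Ets2 is not stated. No feature table is provided, so details such as the polyadenylation signal and the exact boundaries of the insert cannot be described from the record.

Ets2 encodes a member of the ETS family of sequence-specific transcription factors, which act as nuclear effectors of growth-factor and Ras signalling. The associated publication concerns oncogene activation of human keratin 18 transcription through the Ras signal transduction pathway. This suggests that the construct was used to overexpress Ets2 in cultured mammalian cells, most likely to test its effect on keratin 18 regulatory elements, although the record itself does not spell out the specific experimental use. More generally, the plasmid is suited to supplying ectopic mouse Ets2 in transfection studies of ETS-dependent gene regulation.
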