>Addgene plasmid #44613 | PECE ETS2 | addgene partial sequence | sequence record 63843 | SV40pA-R 5'-GAAATTTGTGATGCTATTGC-3'
AGTTAACAACAACAATTGCATTCATTTTATGTTTCAGGTTCAGGGGGAGGTGTGGGAGGTTTTTTAAAGC
AAGTAAAACCTCTACAGATGTGATATGGCTGATTATGATCATTACTTATCTAGAGCTCGAATTCCCCGGG
GTACCGTCGACAAGCTTAGATCCTGAGGCCCTCAGTCTTCTGTATCAGGCTGGACGCCCAGGATGGCATG
CAGTTCCTCCGGAGTGAAGCCCAGCAAGTTCTGCAGGTCACATACGAAACGGTACACGTAGCGCTTGCCC
GAAGTCTTGTGGATGATGTTCTTGTCGTAGTAGTAACGTAAGCCCCGGCTCAGCTTCTCGTAGTTCATCT
TTGGTTTATTTTTCCTCTTCCCCCACCGGCGGGCAACCTCATCGGGGTCAGCAAGCTTGAACTCCCATCC
ATCCCCCGTCCAGCTGATGAAAGATTGACAGGACTTGTCAGAGAGTAGCTCCAGAAGAAACTGCCACAAC
TGGATTGGTCCGCTTCCAGTGAAGCCAGCCAGTACTGCTGCAGGAATAACTGGTTTGCCTTGCTCGACTG
GGTCGCTCCTCTCTTGGATGTAGTCCTTGAAGGACATGGTCAGCTTACTGAGGCACAGAGACTGGCTACA
GTCCTCCTCAAAGCTCTCGAAGGAAGGTACCCGCTGTACATCCAGTAGGGACGACTGGCTGTTCCAGGAC
CTCAGCAGCGAGTCGGAGCTCTCGAAGCTGTCCCCACCGTTCTCTGGAGAGTCGTGGTCCTTGGGTTTTC
CAGAATTGTTGTTGAGCAAATTCACGTTGCTGCTGGGGAAGTCCTGGCTGATGGAACAGTAATTGACATT
GACGGTGTTGAGCCGAGACTTGGGCAACATCTGGAGCTCAGAGCCCA
